>Addgene plasmid #223271 | pTwist-SARS-CoV-2 Spike-deltaC18 JN.1.18 | addgene full sequence | sequence record 443003 | Addgene NGS Result
[912 nt withheld, positions 1-912]
GTTGAGAAAGGCATATACCAAACCAGTAACTTCCGCGTCCAACCCACCGAATCCATTGTTCGATTCCCTA
ACGTCACCAATTTGTGTCCTTTCCATGAAGTATTTAATGCCACTACATTTGCATCAGTTTATGCCTGGAA
TCGCACGCGAATATCAAATTGTGTTGCAGATTATAGTGTCCTGTATAATTTCGCACCATTCTTCGCTTTT
AAGTGTTATGGGGTCAGCCCTACGAAATTGAATGACTTGTGTTTTACCAACGTTTACGCAGATTCTTTCG
TCATAAAGGGCAACGAAGTCAGCCAGATTGCACCGGGGCAAACCGGAAATATAGCAGACTATAATTATAA
GTTGCCGGATGACTTCACCGGCTGCGTTATAGCATGGAACTCCAATAAGCTCGATTCAAAACACAGCGGC
AACTATGATTATTGGTACCGCTCGTTTCGCAAGTCAAAACTGAAGCCCTTTGAACGTGACATCTCCACCG
AAATTTATCAAGCTGGCAACAAACCATGTAAAGGAAAGGGGCCTAACTGTTATTTTCCCCTTCAATCATA
CGGATTTCGACCAACATATGGGGTGGGCCATCAACCATATCGGGTGGTAGTCTTGAGCTTTGAGCTGCTC
CACGCACCGGCTACAGTTTGCGGACCGAAGAAAAGCACTAACCTGGTGAAGAATAAATGTGTGAACTTCA
ACTTTAATGGGCTCACCGGAACAGGGGTGCTGACAAAATCAAACAAGAAATTTCTCCCTTTTCAACAATT
TGGTAGAGACATTGTCGATACCACAGATGCCGTCCGCGATCCGCAAACACTGGAAATCCTCGATATAACA
CCCTGTAGCTTCGGCGGGGTCAGCGTGATAACTCCCGGAACGAACACATCCAACCAAGTGGCTGTCCTGT
ATCAAGGTGTCAACTGTACCGAAGTCTCTGTGGCGATACACGCCGACCAACTGACACCCACCTGGAGAGT
CTACTCAACAGGTTCCAATGTCTTTCAAACTAGAGCGGGTTGTCTCATTGGCGCTGAGTATGTCAATAAT
TCATACGAATGTGATATTCCTATTGGGGCAGGAATCTGTGCGTCTTATCAAACTCAAACGAAATCACGAC
GGCGCGCTCGCTCAGTAGCCAGCCAGTCCATAATCGCCTATACCATGAGTCTCGGGGCTGAGAACTCCGT
GGCTTATTCAAACAATTCCATCGCAATCCCAACTAACTTTACCATTAGCGTTACCACGGAAATCTTGCCC
GTCAGCATGACTAAGACGAGCGTAGACTGTACGATGTATATCTGTGGGGATTCCACCGAGTGTAGCAACC
TCTTGCTTCAATACGGGTCTTTCTGTACTCAACTCAAACGAGCATTGACCGGAATTGCGGTCGAACAAGA
CAAGAATACCCAAGAGGTGTTCGCACAAGTAAAGCAAATATACAAAACGCCGCCAATCAAATATTTTGGC
GGGTTTAATTTTAGCCAAATACTGCCAGACCCATCTAAGCCTTCAAAACGCAGCTTTATCGAGGATCTGC
TGTTCAACAAAGTTACGTTGGCTGACGCGGGTTTCATTAAGCAGTATGGGGATTGTTTGGGAGACATTGC
GGCCCGCGACCTTATCTGTGCTCAAAAATTCAATGGGTTGACAGTTCTGCCCCCTCTGCTCACTGATGAG
ATGATTGCACAGTATACATCAGCATTGTTGGCAGGAACCATTACATCCGGCTGGACTTTTGGCGCGGGTG
CGGCCCTTCAAATACCTTTCGCTATGCAAATGGCTTACAGATTCAATGGGATTGGTGTCACGCAAAATGT
ATTGTATGAAAATCAGAAGCTGATCGCTAATCAATTTAACAGCGCGATTGGCAAGATCCAAGATTCACTG
TTTAGCACAGCGTCCGCCCTCGGCAAACTCCAAGATGTTGTGAATCATAACGCCCAGGCCCTGAATACCC
TCGTGAAGCAACTGAGTTCTAAATTCGGCGCAATCTCCAGCGTCCTCAACGACATATTGTCCAGACTTGA
TAAGGTGGAAGCCGAGGTGCAAATTGATCGGCTCATCACAGGCAGGCTCCAGTCACTCCAAACTTATGTG
ACACAACAGTTGATCCGGGCTGCTGAGATACGAGCAAGCGCCAACCTGGCCGCCACTAAAATGTCAGAGT
GCGTGCTCGGGCAGTCCAAACGGGTTGACTTTTGTGGCAAGGGCTATCACTTGATGTCCTTCCCCCAATC
CGCCCCACATGGAGTGGTCTTTCTCCACGTCACTTATGTCCCTGCTCAAGAGAAGAACTTTACGACAGCT
CCAGCAATCTGTCACGATGGCAAAGCGCACTTTCCCAGGGAAGGCGTTTTCGTCAGTAATGGCACGCATT
GGTTTGTGACCCAAAGGAATTTCTATGAACCCCAAATCATAACCACTGACAATACATTTGTCTCAGGCAA
CTGTGATGTGGTCATTGGGATCGTGAACAACACGGTATATGATCCCCTGCAACTCGAGTTGGATAGCTTC
AAAGAGGAATTGGATAAATACTTTAAGAATCATACTTCACCCGATGTTGATCTCGGGGACATATCAGGAA
TAAATGCAAGTGTCGTCAACATTCAGAAAGAGATTGATCGCCTTAATGAGGTCGCCAAGAACTTGAATGA
ATCTTTGATCGACTTGCAAGAACTGGGCAAATACGAACAATATATTAAATGGCCCTGGTACATTTGGTTG
GGCTTTATCGCCGGACTTATAGCTATCGTTATGGTCACAATTATGTTGTGCTGTATGACTAGCTGTTGTT
CCTGCTTGAAAGGATGTTGCAGTTGCGGATCTTGTTGTAAATAAAGGATCCTCTAGAAGTTGTCTCCTCC
TGCACTGACTGACTGATACAATCGATTTCTGGATCCGCAGGCCTAATCAACCTCTGGATTACAAAATTTG
TGAAAGATTGACTGGTATTCTTAACTATGTTGCTCCTTTTACGCTATGTGGATACGCTGCTTTAATGCCT
TTGTATCATGCTATTGCTTCCCGTATGGCTTTCATTTTCTCCTCCTTGTATAAATCCTGGTTGCTGTCTC
TTTATGAGGAGTTGTGGCCCGTTGTCAGGCAACGTGGCGTGGTGTGCACTGTGTTTGCTGACGCAACCCC
CACTGGTTGGGGCATTGCCACCACCTGTCAGCTCCTTTCCGGGACTTTCGCTTTCCCCCTCCCTATTGCC
ACGGCGGAACTCATCGCCGCCTGCCTTGCCCGCTGCTGGACAGGGGCTCGGCTGTTGGGCACTGACAATT
CCGTGGTGTTGTCGGGGAAGCTGACGTCCTTTCCATGGCTGCTCGCCTGTGTTGCCACCTGGATTCTGCG
CGGGACGTCCTTCTGCTACGTCCCTTCGGCCCTCAATCCAGCGGACCTTCCTTCCCGCGGCCTGCTGCCG
GCTCTGCGGCCTCTTCCGCGTCTTCGCCTTCGCCCTCAGACGAGTCGGATCTCCCTTTGGGCCGCCTCCC
CGCCTGTCTAGCTTGACTGACTGAGATACAGCGTACCTTCAGCTCACAGACATGATAAGATACATTGATG
AGTTTGGACAAACCACAACTAGAATGCAGTGAAAAAAATGCTTTATTTGTGAAATTTGTGATGCTATTGC
TTTATTTGTAACCATTATAAGCTGCAATAAACAAGTTAACAACAACAATTGCATTCATTTTATGTTTCAG
GTTCAGGGGGAGGTGTGGGAGGTTTTTTAAAGCAAGTAAAACCTCTACAAATGTGGTATTGGCCCATCTC
TATCGGTATCGTAGCATAACCCCTTGGGGCCTCTAAACGGGTCTTGAGGGGTTTTTTGTGCCCCTCGGGC
CGGATTGCTATCTACCGGCATTGGCGCAGAAAAAAATGCCTGATGCGACGCTGCGCGTCTTATACTCCCA
CATATGCCAGATTCAGCAACGGATACGGCTTCCCCAACTTGCCCACTTCCATACGTGTCCTCCTTACCAG
AAATTTATCCTTAAGGTCGTCAGCTATCCTGCAGGCGATCTCTCGATTTCGATCAAGACATTCCTTTAAT
GGTCTTTTCTGGACACCACTAGGGGTCAGAAGTAGTTCATCAAACTTTCTTCCCTCCCTAATCTCATTGG
TTACCTTGGGCTATCGAAACTTAATTAAGCGATCTGCATCTCAATTAGTCAGCAACCATAGTCCCGCCCC
TAACTCCGCCCATCCCGCCCCTAACTCCGCCCAGTTCCGCCCATTCTCCGCCCCATCGCTGACTAATTTT
TTTTATTTATGCAGAGGCCGAGGCCGCCTCGGCCTCTGAGCTATTCCAGAAGTAGTGAGGAGGCTTTTTT
GGAGGCCTAGGCTTTTGCAAAGGAGGTAGCCAACATGATTGAACAAGATGGATTGCACGCAGGTTCTCCC
GCCGCTTGGGTGGAGAGGCTATTCGGCTATGACTGGGCACAACAGACAATCGGCTGCTCTGATGCCGCCG
TGTTCCGGCTGTCAGCGCAGGGGCGCCCGGTTCTTTTTGTCAAGACCGACCTGTCCGGTGCCCTGAATGA
ACTCCAGGACGAGGCAGCGCGGCTATCGTGGCTGGCCACGACGGGCGTTCCTTGCGCAGCTGTGCTCGAC
GTTGTCACTGAAGCGGGAAGGGACTGGCTGCTATTGGGCGAAGTGCCGGGGCAGGATCTCCTGTCATCTC
ACCTTGCTCCTGCCGAGAAAGTATCCATCATGGCTGATGCAATGCGGCGGCTGCATACGCTTGATCCGGC
TACCTGCCCATTCGACCACCAAGCGAAACATCGCATCGAGCGAGCACGTACTCGGATGGAAGCCGGTCTT
GTCGATCAGGATGATCTGGACGAAGAGCATCAGGGGCTCGCGCCAGCCGAACTGTTCGCCAGGCTCAAGG
CGCGGATGCCCGACGGCGAGGATCTCGTCGTGACCCACGGCGATGCCTGCTTGCCGAATATCATGGTGGA
AAATGGCCGCTTTTCTGGATTCATCGACTGTGGCCGGCTGGGTGTGGCGGACCGCTATCAGGACATAGCG
TTGGCTACCCGTGATATTGCTGAAGAGCTTGGCGGCGAATGGGCTGACCGCTTCCTCGTGCTTTACGGTA
TCGCCGCTCCCGATTCGCAGCGCATCGCCTTCTATCGCCTTCTTGACGAGTTCTTCTAGTATGTAAGCCC
TGTGCCTTCTAGTTGCCAGCCATCTGTTGTTTGCCCCTCCCCCGTGCCTTCCTTGACCCTGGAAGGTGCC
ACTCCCACTGTCCTTTCCTAATAAAATGAGGAAATTGCATCGCATTGTCTGAGTAGGTGTCATTCTATTC
TGGGGGGTGGGGTGGGGCAGGACAGCAAGGGGGAGGATTGGGAAGACAATAGCAGGCATGCTGGGGATGC
GGTGGGCTCTATGGTTAATTAACCAGTCAAGTCAGCTACTTGGCGAGATCGACTTGTCTGGGTTTCGACT
ACGCTCAGAATTGCGTCAGTCAAGTTCGATCTGGTCCTTGCTATTGCACCCGTTCTCCGATTACGAGTTT
CATTTAAATCATGTGAGCAAAAGGCCAGCAAAAGGCCAGGAACCGTAAAAAGGCCGCGTTGCTGGCGTTT
TTCCATAGGCTCCGCCCCCCTGACGAGCATCACAAAAATCGACGCTCAAGTCAGAGGTGGCGAAACCCGA
CAGGACTATAAAGATACCAGGCGTTTCCCCCTGGAAGCTCCCTCGTGCGCTCTCCTGTTCCGACCCTGCC
GCTTACCGGATACCTGTCCGCCTTTCTCCCTTCGGGAAGCGTGGCGCTTTCTCATAGCTCACGCTGTAGG
TATCTCAGTTCGGTGTAGGTCGTTCGCTCCAAGCTGGGCTGTGTGCACGAACCCCCCGTTCAGCCCGACC
GCTGCGCCTTATCCGGTAACTATCGTCTTGAGTCCAACCCGGTAAGACACGACTTATCGCCACTGGCAGC
AGCCACTGGTAACAGGATTAGCAGAGCGAGGTATGTAGGCGGTGCTACAGAGTTCTTGAAGTGGTGGCCT
AACTACGGCTACACTAGAAGAACAGTATTTGGTATCTGCGCTCTGCTGAAGCCAGTTACCTTCGGAAAAA
GAGTTGGTAGCTCTTGATCCGGCAAACAAACCACCGCTGGTAGCGGTGGTTTTTTTGTTTGCAAGCAGCA
GATTACGCGCAGAAAAAAAGGATCTCAAGAAGATCCTTTGATCTTTTCTACGGGGTCTGACGCTCAGTGG
AACGAAAACTCACGTTAAGGGATTTTGGTCATGAGATTATCAAAAAGGATCTTCACCTAGATCCTTTTAA
ATTAAAAATGAAGTTTTAAATCAATCTAAAGTATATATGAGTAAACTTGGTCTGACAGTTACCAATGCTT
AATCAGTGAGGCACCTATCTCAGCGATCTGTCTATTTCGTTCATCCATAGTTGCATTTAAATTTCCGAAC
TCTCCAAGGCCCTCGTCGGAAAATCTTCAAACCTTTCGTCCGATCCATCTTGCAGGCTACCTCTCGAACG
AACTATCGCAAGTCTCTTGGCCGGCCTTGCGCCTTGGCTATTGCTTGGCAGCGCCTATCGCCAGGTATTA
CTCCAATCCCGAATATCCGAGATCGGGATCACCCGAGAGAAGTTCAACCTACATCCTCAATCCCGATCTA
TCCGAGATCCGAGGAATATCGAAATCGGGGCGCGCCTGGTGTACCGAGAACGATCCTCTCAGTGCGAGTC
TCGACGATCCATATCGTTGCTTGGCAGTCAGCCAGTCGGAATCCAGCTTGGGACCCAGGAAGTCCAATCG
TCAGATATTGTACTCAAGCCTGGTCACGGCAGCGTACCGATCTGTTTAAACCTAGATATTGATAGTCTGA
TCGGTCAACGTATAATCGAGTCCTAGCTTTTGCAAACATCTATCAAGAGACAGGATCAGCAGGAGGCTTT
CGCATGAGTATTCAACATTTCCGTGTCGCCCTTATTCCCTTTTTTGCGGCATTTTGCCTTCCTGTTTTTG
CTCACCCAGAAACGCTGGTGAAAGTAAAAGATGCTGAAGATCAGTTGGGTGCGCGAGTGGGTTACATCGA
ACTGGATCTCAACAGCGGTAAGATCCTTGAGAGTTTTCGCCCCGAAGAACGCTTTCCAATGATGAGCACT
TTTAAAGTTCTGCTATGTGGCGCGGTATTATCCCGTATTGACGCCGGGCAAGAGCAACTCGGTCGCCGCA
TACACTATTCTCAGAATGACTTGGTTGAGTATTCACCAGTCACAGAAAAGCATCTTACGGATGGCATGAC
AGTAAGAGAATTATGCAGTGCTGCCATAACCATGAGTGATAACACTGCGGCCAACTTACTTCTGACAACG
ATTGGAGGACCGAAGGAGCTAACCGCTTTTTTGCACAACATGGGGGATCATGTAACTCGCCTTGATCGTT
GGGAACCGGAGCTGAATGAAGCCATACCAAACGACGAGCGTGACACCACGATGCCTGTAGCAATGGCAAC
AACCTTGCGTAAACTATTAACTGGCGAACTACTTACTCTAGCTTCCCGGCAACAGTTGATAGACTGGATG
GAGGCGGATAAAGTTGCAGGACCACTTCTGCGCTCGGCCCTTCCGGCTGGCTGGTTTATTGCTGATAAAT
CTGGAGCCGGTGAGCGTGGGTCTCGCGGTATCATTGCAGCACTGGGGCCAGATGGTAAGCCCTCCCGTAT
CGTAGTTATCTACACGACGGGGAGTCAGGCAACTATGGATGAACGAAATAGACAGATCGCTGAGATAGGT
GCCTCACTGATTAAGCATTGGTAACCGATTCTAGGTGCATTGGCGCAGAAAAAAATGCCTGATGCGACGC
TGCGCGTCTTATACTCCCACATATGCCAGATTCAGCAACGGATACGGCTTCCCCAACTTGCCCACTTCCA
TACGTGTCCTCCTTACCAGAAATTTATCCTTAAGATCCCGAATCGTTTAAACTCGACTCTGGCTCTATCG
AATCTCCGTCGTTTCGAGCTTACGCGAACAGCCGTGGCGCTCATTTGCTCGTCGGGCATCGAATCTCGTC
AGCTATCGTCAGCTTACCTTTTTGGCAGCGATCGCGGCTCCCGACATCTTGGACCATTAGCTCCACAGGT
ATCTTCTTCCCTCTAGTGGTCATAACAGCAGCTTCAGCTACCTCTCAATTCAAAAAACCCCTCAAGACCC
GTTTAGAGGCCCCAAGGGGTTATGCTATCAATCGTTGCGTTACACACACAAAAAACCAACACACATCCAT
CTTCGATGGATAGCGATTTTATTATCTAACTGCTGATCGAGTGTAGCCAGATCTAGTAATCAATTACGGG
GTCATTAGTTCATAGCCCATATATGGAGTTCCGCGTTACATAACTTACGGTAAATGGCCCGCCTGGCTGA
CCGCCCAACGACCCCCGCCCATTGACGTCAATAATGACGTATGTTCCCATAGTAACGCCAATAGGGACTT
TCCATTGACGTCAATGGGTGGAGTATTTACGGTAAACTGCCCACTTGGCAGTACATCAAGTGTATCATAT
GCCAAGTACGCCCCCTATTGACGTCAATGACGGTAAATGGCCCGCCTGGCATTATGCCCAGTACATGACC
TTATGGGACTTTCCTACTTGGCAGTACATCTACGTATTAGTCATCGCTATTACCATGCTGATGCGGTTTT
GGCAGTACATCAATGGGCGTGGATAGCGGTTTGACTCACGGGGATTTCCAAGTCTCCACCCCATTGACGT
CAATGGGAGTTTGTTTTGGCACCAAAATCAACGGGACTTTCCAAAATGTCGTAACAACTCCGCCCCATTG
ACGCAAATGGGCGGTAGGCGTGTACGGTGGGAGGTCTATATAAGCAGAGCTGGTTTAGTGAACCGTCAGA
TCGCCTGGAGACGCCATCCACGCTGTTTTGACCTCCATAGAAGACACCGGGACCGATCCAGCCTCCCCTC
GAAGCTTACATGTGGTACCGAGCTCGGATCCTGAGAACTTCAGGGTGAGTCTATGGGACCCTTGATGTTT
TCTTTCCCCTTCTTTTCTATGGTTAAGTTCATGTCATAGGAAGGGGAGAAGTAACAGGGTACACATATTG
ACCAAATCAGGGTAATTTTGCATTTGTAATTTTAAAAAATGCTTTCTTCTTTTAATATACTTTTTTGTTT
ATCTTATTTCTAATACTTTCCCTAATCTCTTTCTTTCAGGGCAATAATGATACAATGTATCATGCCTCTT
TGCACCATTCTAAAGAATAACAGTGATAATTTCTGGGTTAAGGCAATAGCAATATTTCTGCATATAAATA
TTTCTGCATATAAATTGTAACTGATGTAAGAGGTTTCATATTGCTAATAGCAGCTACAATCCAGCTACCA
TTCTGCTTTTATTTTATGGTTGGGATAAGGCTGGATTATTCTGAGTCCAAGCTAGGCCCTTTTGCTAATC
ATGTTCATACCTCTTATCTTCCTCCCACAGCTCCTGGGCAACGTGCTGGTCTGTGTGCTGGCCCATCACT
TTGGCAAAGGCGGCCGCC
Features (pLannotate 1.2.2; 21 found; start..end, strand, type, name):
      1..3753    +  CDS            S (sequence partly withheld): SPIKE_SARS2 - Experimental evidence at protein level: Swiss-Prot protein existence level 1. [Spike glycoprotein]: May down-regulate host tetherin (BST2) by lysosomal degradation, thereby counteracting its antiviral activity. From Severe acute respiratory syndrome coronavirus 2 (2019-nCoV) (SARS-CoV-2).
   3827..4415    +  misc_feature   WPRE: woodchuck hepatitis virus posttranscriptional regulatory element
   4468..4589    -  polyA_signal   SV40 poly(A) signal: SV40 polyadenylation signal
   4612..4681    -  CDS            large T antigen (fragment): large T antigen from SV40 (simian virus 40)
   4704..4750    +  terminator     T7 terminator: transcription terminator for bacteriophage T7 RNA polymerase
   4780..4916    +  terminator     rrnG terminator: transcription terminator from the E. coli ribosomal RNA rrnG operon (Albrechtsen et al., 1991)
   4961..5032    +  misc_feature   3' β-globin insulator: insulator downstream of the human β-globin locus (Farrell et al., 2002)
   5077..5273    +  promoter       SV40 promoter: SV40 early promoter
   5287..6078    +  CDS            neo: KKA2_KLEPN - Also known as kan, nptII. Experimental evidence at protein level: Swiss-Prot protein existence level 1. Resistance to kanamycin, neomycin, paromomycin, ribostamycin, butirosin and gentamicin B. From Klebsiella pneumoniae.
   6092..6316    +  polyA_signal   bGH poly(A) signal: bovine growth hormone polyadenylation signal
   6512..7100    -  rep_origin     ori: high-copy-number ColE1/pMB1/pBR322/pUC origin of replication
   7272..7336    -  CDS            bla(M) (fragment): β-lactamase lacking the signal sequence; bla(M); allows cytosolic expression of β-lactamase
   7846..8706    +  CDS            AmpR: β-lactamase; bla; confers resistance to ampicillin, carbenicillin, and related antibiotics
   8719..8855    +  terminator     rrnG terminator: transcription terminator from the E. coli ribosomal RNA rrnG operon (Albrechtsen et al., 1991)
   9007..9078    +  misc_feature   5' β-globin insulator: insulator upstream of the human β-globin locus (Farrell et al., 2002)
   9083..9129    -  terminator     T7 terminator: transcription terminator for bacteriophage T7 RNA polymerase
   9147..9195    -  polyA_signal   poly(A) signal: synthetic polyadenylation signal
   9276..9579    +  enhancer       CMV enhancer: human cytomegalovirus immediate early enhancer
   9652..9669    -  promoter       CMV promoter (fragment): human cytomegalovirus (CMV) immediate early promoter
   9732..9783    +  promoter       CMVd2 promoter: truncated human cytomegalovirus (CMV) immediate early promoter that yields moderately reduced expression relative to the full-length promoter
   9917..10392   +  intron         β-globin intron: internally truncated intron from human β-globin
