[The description below was written by a language model from this plasmid's Addgene catalogue record and pLannotate feature annotations shown in this document.]
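Description:
pTwist-SARS-CoV-2 Spike-deltaC18 JN.1.18 is a mammalian expression plasmid built on the Twist pTwist-CMV-BetaGlobin-WPRE-Neo backbone. It encodes the spike glycoprotein of the SARS-CoV-2 JN.1.18 lineage for use in pseudovirus production. It is maintained in E. coli as a high-copy plasmid through a ColE1/pUC-type origin with ampicillin selection (AmpR). A separate SV40 early promoter–neo–bGH poly(A) cassette would allow G418-type selection in mammalian cells.

The spike open reading frame (about 3.75 kb in the 10,450 nt sequenced record) carries the extensive set of substitutions, deletions and an N-terminal insertion that the depositor lists as defining this variant. These include many receptor-binding-domain changes such as R346T, L455S, F486P and N501Y, along with D614G and P681R. The "deltaC18" in the name indicates removal of the last 18 residues of the cytoplasmic tail, a truncation commonly used to improve spike incorporation into lentiviral or similar pseudoparticles, although the record does not explain it further.

The catalogue lists the promoter as CAG, whereas the feature table annotates a CMV enhancer, CMV promoter elements and a human β-globin intron upstream of the coding sequence, which matches the backbone name. Downstream, a WPRE enhances transcript stability and expression and is followed by an SV40 polyadenylation signal. β-globin insulator elements and bacterial/T7 terminators flank the expression unit to limit read-through. The plasmid lacks viral packaging elements, so it acts as an envelope-expression helper, co-transfected with packaging and reporter constructs to generate spike-pseudotyped particles. The associated study used such pseudoviruses to assess variant escape from vaccine-induced humoral immunity.
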