Addgene plasmid #223271: pTwist-SARS-CoV-2 Spike-deltaC18 JN.1.18
Purpose: Encodes SARS-CoV-2 spike JN.1.18 for pseudovirus production
Depositing lab: Alejandro Balazs. Depositing organization: Massachusetts General Hospital. Publication: Ongoing evolution of SARS-CoV-2 drives escape from mRNA vaccine-induced humoral immunity. Roederer AL, Cao Y, Denis KS, Sheehan ML, Li CJ, Lam EC, Gregory DJ, Poznansky MC, Iafrate AJ, Canaday DH, Gravenstein S, Garcia-Beltran WF, Balazs AB. medRxiv [Preprint]. 2024 Mar 7:2024.03.05.24303815. doi: 10.1101/2024.03.05.24303815. PubMed 38496628.
Backbone
  Vector backbone: pTwist-CMV-BetaGlobin-WPRE-Neo
  Backbone manufacturer: Twist
  Vector type: Mammalian Expression
Growth in bacteria
  Bacterial resistance: Ampicillin, 100 μg/mL
  Growth temperature: 37°C
  Growth strain: DH5alpha
  Copy number: High Copy
Gene/Insert
  Gene/Insert name: SARS-CoV-2 Spike JN.1.18
  Species: Severe acute respiratory syndrome coronavirus 2
  Mutation: See Depositor Comments.
  Entrez Gene: S (a.k.a. GU280_gp02, spike glycoprotein)
  Promoter: CAG
  Cloning method: Ligation Independent Cloning
Terms and licenses: Academic/Nonprofit Terms; Industry Terms: Not Available to Industry
Depositor comments: Relevant Mutations: Ins16MPLF, T19I, R21T, deltaL24P25P26,A27S,S50L,deltaH69V70,V127F,G142D,deltaY144,F157S,R158G,deltaN211,L212I,V213G,L216F,H245N,A246D,I332V,G339H,R346T,K356T,S371F,S373P,S375F,T376A,R403K,D405N,R408S,K417N,N440K,V445H,G446S,N450D,L452W,L455S,N460K,S477NT478K,N481K,V483E,deltaE484,F486P,Q498R,N501Y,Y505H,E554K,A570V,D614G,P621S,H655Y,N679K,P681R,N764K,D796Y,S939F,Q954H,N969K,P1143L
How to cite: pTwist-SARS-CoV-2 Spike-deltaC18 JN.1.18 was a gift from Alejandro Balazs (Addgene plasmid # 223271 ; http://n2t.net/addgene:223271 ; RRID:Addgene_223271)
